>Addgene plasmid #90040 | LLhS-pHG165a | addgene full sequence | sequence record 178162 | Addgene NGS Result
CTTGAGATCCTTTTTTTCTGCGCGTAATCTGCTGCTTGCAAACAAAAAAACCACCGCTACCAGCGGTGGT
TTGTTTGCCGGATCAAGAGCTACCAACTCTTTTTCCGAAGGTAACTGGCTTCAGCAGAGCGCAGATACCA
AATACTGTCCTTCTAGTGTAGCCGTAGTTAGGCCACCACTTCAAGAACTCTGTAGCACCGCCTACATACC
TCGCTCTGCTAATCCTGTTACCAGTGGCTGCTGCCAGTGGCGATAAGTCGTGTCTTACCGGGTTGGACTC
AAGACGATAGTTACCGGATAAGGCGCAGCGGTCGGGCTGAACGGGGGGTTCGTGCACACAGCCCAGCTTG
GAGCGAACGACCTACACCGAACTGAGATACCTACAGCGTGAGCTATGAGAAAGCGCCACGCTTCCCGAAG
GGAGAAAGGCGGACAGGTATCCGGTAAGCGGCAGGGTCGGAACAGGAGAGCGCACGAGGGAGCTTCCAGG
GGGAAACGCCTGGTATCTTTATAGTCCTGTCGGGTTTCGCCACCTCTGACTTGAGCGTCGATTTTTGTGA
TGCTCGTCAGGGGGGCGGAGCCTATGGAAAAACGCCAGCAACGCGGCCTTTTTACGGTTCCTGGCCTTTT
GCTGGCCTTTTGCTCACATGTTCTTTCCTGCGTTATCCCCTGATTCTGTGGATAACCGTATTACCGCCTT
TGAGTGAGCTGATACCGCTCGCCGCAGCCGAACGACCGAGCGCAGCGAGTCAGTGAGCGAGGAAGCGGAA
GAGCGCCTGATGCGGTATTTTCTCCTTACGCATCTGTGCGGTATTTCACACCGCATATGGTGCACTCTCA
GTACAATCTGCTCTGATGCCGCATAGTTAAGCCAGTATACACTCCGCTATCGCTACGTGACTGGGTCATG
GCTGCGCCCCGACACCCGCCAACACCCGCTGACGCGCCCTGACGGGCTTGTCTGCTCCCGGCATCCGCTT
ACAGACAAGCTGTGACCGTCTCCGGGAGCTGCATGTGTCAGAGGTTTTCACCGTCATCACCGAAACGCGC
GAGGCAGCTGCGGTAAAGCTCATCAGCGTGGTCGTGAAGCGATTCACAGATGTCTGCCTGTTCATCCGCG
TCCAGCTCGTTGAGTTTCTCCAGAAGCGTTAATGTCTGGCTTCTGATAAAGCGGGCCATGTTAAGGGCGG
TTTTTTCCTGTTTGGTCACTGATGCCTCCGTGTAAGGGGGATTTCTGTTCATGGGGGTAATGATACCGAT
GAAACGAGAGAGGATGCTCACGATACGGGTTACTGATGATGAACATGCCCGGTTACTGGAACGTTGTGAG
GGTAAACAACTGGCGGTATGGATGCGGCGGGACCAGAGAAAAATCACTCAGGGTCAATGCCAGCGCTTCG
TTAATACAGATGTAGGTGTTCCACAGGGTAGCCAGCAGCATCCTGCGATGCAGATCCGGAACATAATGGT
GCAGGGCGCTGACTTCCGCGTTTCCAGACTTTACGAAACACGGAAACCGAAGACCATTCATGTTGTTGCT
CAGGTCGCAGACGTTTTGCAGCAGCAGTCGCTTCACGTTCGCTCGCGTATCGGTGATTCATTCTGCTAAC
CAGTAAGGCAACCCCGCCAGCCTAGCCGGGTCCTCAACGACAGGAGCACGATCATGCGCACCCGTGGCCA
GGACCCAACGCTGCCCGCCGTTAACGGCCAATACGCAAACCGCCTCTCCCCGCGCGTTGGCCGATTCATT
AATGCAGCTGGCACGACAGGTTTCCCGACTGGAAAGCGGGCAGTGAGCGCAACGCAATTAATGTGAGTTA
GCTCACTCATTAGGCACCCCAGGCTTTACACTTTATGCTTCCGGCTCGTATGTTGTGTGGCGTGGTACTC
ATAACAATTTCACACAGGAAACAGCTATGACCATGATTACGAATTCCGACACCATCGAATGGTGCAAAAC
CTTTCGCGGTATGGCATGATAGCGCCCGGAAGAGAGTCAATTCAGGGTGGTGAATGTGAAACCAGTAACG
TTATACGATGTCGCAGAGTATGCCGGTGTCTCTTATCAGACCGTTTCCCGCGTGGTGAACCAGGCCAGCC
ACGTTTCTGCGAAAACGCGGGAAAAAGTGGAAGCGGCGATGGCGGAGCTCAATTACATTCCCAACCGCGT
GGCACAACAACTGGCGGGCAAACAGAGCGACACCATTGGCGTGGTGGTGATGGACGTTTCTGATGCGTTT
TTCGGCGCGCTGGTAAAAGCGGTGGATCTGGTCGCTCAGCAGCATCAGAAATACGTGCTAATCGGCAATA
GCTATCATGAAGCGGAAAAAGAGCGTCACGCCATTGAGGTGTTAATTCGCCAGCGTTGTAATGCGTTGAT
TGTTCACTCAAAAGCATTGAGTGACGATGAACTGGCGCAATTTATGGATAACATTCCCGGTATGGTGTTA
ATCAACCGCGTTGTGCCGGGGTACGCCCATCGTTGCGTTTGCCTGGATAATCTCAGCGGTGCCCGAATGG
CGACGCGCATGTTGCTGAATAACGGTCATCAACGTATTGGTTATCTTTCTTCCAGCCACGGCATTGAAGA
TGACGCCATGCGTAAAGCAGGCTGGATGAGTGCGTTGAAAGAGCAGGATATTATTCCGCCGGAAAGCTGG
ATTGGCGCTGGTACGCCGGACATGCCGGGCGGTGAGGCGGCGATGGTTAAACTGCTGGGGCGCAATCTAC
AACTTACCGCTGTATTTGCTTATAACGACAATATGGCCGCTGGCGCACTGACAGCATTAAAAGATAATGG
CATTGCGATTCCGTTACATCTCTCAATCATCGGGTTCGATGATATTCCCATCGCCCGTTACACCGACCCG
CAATTAACGACCGTGCGTTATCCCATTGCTTCAATGGCGAAATTAGCCACCGAACTGGCCTTGCAGGGGG
CAGCAGGCAATATTGATCCTCGTGCCAGCCACTGTTTTATGCCGACGTTAGTGCGTCGCCATTCTGTCGC
AACACGCCAGAATGCGGCGGCGATCACTAACTCAACAAATCAGGCGATGTAATAACCTCAGGCCGATACT
GTCGTCGTCCCCTCAAACTGGCAGATGCACGGTTACGATGCGCCCATCTACACCAACGTGACCTATCCCA
TTAGGTCAATCCGCCGTTTGTTCCCACGGAGAATCCGACGGGTTGTTACTCGCTCACATTTAATGTTGAT
GAAAGCTGGCTACAGGAAGGCCAGACGCGAATTATTTTTGATGGCGTTGGAATTCCCGGGGATCCGTCGA
CCTGCAGCCAAGCTTGGCACTGGCCGTCGTTTTACAACGTCGTGACTGGGAAAACCCTGGCGTTACCCAA
CTTAATCGCCTTGCAGCACATCCCCCTTTCGCCAGCTGGCGTAATAGCGAAGAGGCCCGCACCGATCGCC
CTTCCCAACAGTTGCGCAGCCTGAATGGCGAATGCCGTTAACGGATTCTTGAAGACGAAAGGGCCTCGTG
ATACGCCTATTTTTATAGGTTAATGTCATGATAATAATGGTTTCTTAGACGTCAGGTGGCACTTTTCGGG
GAAATGTGCGCGGAACCCCTATTTGTTTATTTTTCTAAATACATTCAAATATGTATCCGCTCATGAGACA
ATAACCCTGATAAATGCTTCAATAATATTGAAAAAGGAAGAGTATGAGTATTCAACATTTCCGTGTCGCC
CTTATTCCCTTTTTTGCGGCATTTTGCCTTCCTGTTTTTGCTCACCCAGAAACGCTGGTGAAAGTAAAAG
ATGCTGAAGATCAGTTGGGTGCACGAGTGGGTTACATCGAACTGGATCTCAACAGCGGTAAGATCCTTGA
GAGTTTTCGCCCCGAAGAACGTTTTCCAATGATGAGCACTTTTAAAGTTCTGCTATGTGGCGCGGTATTA
TCCCGTATTGACGCCGGGCAAGAGCAACTCGGTCGCCGCATACACTATTCTCAGAATGACTTGGTTGAGT
ACTCACCAGTCACAGAAAAGCATCTTACGGATGGCATGACAGTAAGAGAATTATGCAGTGCTGCCATAAC
CATGAGTGATAACACTGCGGCCAACTTACTTCTGACAACGATCGGAGGACCGAAGGAGCTAACCGCTTTT
TTGCACAACATGGGGGATCATGTAACTCGCCTTGATCGTTGGGAACCGGAGCTGAATGAAGCCATACCAA
ACGACGAGCGTGACACCACGATGCCTGTAGCAATGGCAACAACGTTGCGCAAACTATTAACTGGCGAACT
ACTTACTCTAGCTTCCCGGCAACAATTAATAGACTGGATGGAGGCGGATAAAGTTGCAGGACCACTTCTG
CGCTCGGCCCTTCCGGCTGGCTGGTTTATTGCTGATAAATCTGGAGCCGGTGAGCGTGGGTCTCGCGGTA
TCATTGCAGCACTGGGGCCAGATGGTAAGCCCTCCCGTATCGTAGTTATCTACACGACGGGGAGTCAGGC
AACTATGGATGAACGAAATAGACAGATCGCTGAGATAGGTGCCTCACTGATTAAGCATTGGTAACTGTCA
GACCAAGTTTACTCATATATACTTTAGATTGATTTAAAACTTCATTTTTAATTTAAAAGGATCTAGGTGA
AGATCCTTTTTGATAATCTCATGACCAAAATCCCTTAACGTGAGTTTTCGTTCCACTGAGCGTCAGACCC
CGTAGAAAAGATCAAAGGATCTT
Features (pLannotate 1.2.2; 13 found; start..end, strand, type, name):
      2..590     +  rep_origin     ori: high-copy-number ColE1/pMB1/pBR322/pUC origin of replication
    776..916     -  misc_feature   bom: basis of mobility region from pBR322
   1018..1209    -  CDS            rop: Rop protein, which maintains plasmids at low copy number; rop
   1226..1606    +  CDS            YPB1_ECOLX: Protein predicted: Swiss-Prot protein existence level 4. From Escherichia coli.
   1708..1796    +  CDS            lacI (fragment): lac repressor; lacI; The lac repressor binds to the lac operator to inhibit transcription in E. coli. This inhibition can be relieved by adding lactose or isopropyl-β-D-thiogalactopyranoside (IPTG).
   1809..1830    +  protein_bind   CAP binding site: CAP binding activates transcription in the presence of cAMP. E. coli catabolite activator protein
   1845..1875    +  promoter       lac promoter: promoter for the E. coli lac operon
   1938..2015    +  promoter       lacIq promoter: lacI (mutant); In the lacIq allele, a single base change in the promoter boosts expression of the lacI gene about 10-fold.
   2025..3059    +  CDS            galS: GALS_ECOLI - Experimental evidence at protein level: Swiss-Prot protein existence level 1. Repressor of the mgl operon. Binds galactose and D-fucose as inducers. GalS binds to an operator DNA sequence within its own coding sequence (corresponding to residues 15 to 20). From Escherichia coli (strain K12).
   3070..3268    +  CDS            lacZ (fragment): β-galactosidase; lacZ
   3308..3462    +  CDS            lacZα (fragment): LacZα fragment of β-galactosidase; lacZ fragment
   3579..3683    +  promoter       AmpR promoter: bla
   3684..4544    +  CDS            AmpR: β-lactamase; bla; confers resistance to ampicillin, carbenicillin, and related antibiotics
