[The description below was written by a language model from this plasmid's Addgene catalogue record and pLannotate feature annotations shown in this document.]
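Description:
LLhS-pHG165a is a low-copy bacterial expression plasmid that constitutively produces a synthetic chimeric transcription repressor from the LacI/GalR family in E. coli. It is built on pHG165a, a derivative of pHG165 in which the vector's lacO1 operator has been disabled by mutation, presumably so that the plasmid itself does not offer a binding site for the lac-operator-recognising repressor it encodes. The backbone carries a ColE1/pMB1-type origin together with the pBR322 bom mobility region and the rop gene. Rop restrains copy number, which agrees with the low-copy designation in the record even though the automated annotation gives the origin a generic high-copy label. Selection is by ampicillin, through the bla gene driven by its own promoter.

The insert, LLhS, joins the E. coli LacI DNA-binding domain and LacI linker region to the regulatory domain of E. coli GalS. The GalS portion carries an E230K substitution relative to wild type. Translation starts at a GTG codon, an alternative start in E. coli. Expression is driven by the lacIq promoter, a mutant lacI promoter with a single base change that raises transcription roughly tenfold. The feature table labels the whole roughly 1 kb open reading frame as galS, so the annotation does not resolve the N-terminal LacI-derived segment separately. Remnants of the pHG165 lac region surround the insert: a lacI fragment, a CAP binding site and the lac promoter upstream, and lacZ/lacZα fragments downstream.

The associated work used hybrid LacI/GalR proteins to compare transcription repression across the family. This design would be expected to target lac operator sequences while responding to GalS effectors such as galactose or D-fucose.
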