Addgene plasmid #90040: LLhS-pHG165a
Purpose: Constitutive expression of a chimeric LacI:GalS transcription repressor
Depositing lab: Liskin Swint-Kruse. Depositing organization: University of Kansas Medical Center. Publication: Novel insights from hybrid LacI/GalR proteins: family-wide functional attributes and biologically significant variation in transcription repression. Meinhardt S, Manley MW Jr, Becker NA, Hessman JA, Maher LJ 3rd, Swint-Kruse L. Nucleic Acids Res. 2012 Nov;40(21):11139-54. doi: 10.1093/nar/gks806. Epub 2012 Sep 10. PubMed 22965134.
Backbone
  Vector backbone: pHG165a
  Backbone manufacturer: PMID: 3012611 with lacO1 binding site of pHG165 disabled by mutation
  Vector type: Bacterial Expression
Growth in bacteria
  Bacterial resistance: Ampicillin, 100 μg/mL
  Growth temperature: 37°C
  Growth strain: DH5alpha
  Copy number: Low Copy
Gene/Insert
  Gene/Insert name: LLhS
  Species: Synthetic
  Promoter: Iq
  Cloning method: Ligation Independent Cloning
Terms and licenses: Academic/Nonprofit Terms; Industry Terms: Not Available to Industry
Depositor comments: E. coli LacI DNA binding domain, LacI linker region, and E. coli GalS regulatory domain . The start codon of these genes is GTG, which is an alternative MET start codon in E. coli. The GalS insert contains an E230K mutation compared to wild type.
How to cite: LLhS-pHG165a was a gift from Liskin Swint-Kruse (Addgene plasmid # 90040 ; http://n2t.net/addgene:90040 ; RRID:Addgene_90040)
